Addgene plasmid #13113: pc3XB-ZF14
Depositing lab: Keith Joung. Depositing organization: Massachusetts General Hospital. Publication: Standardized reagents and protocols for engineering zinc finger nucleases by modular assembly. Wright DA, Thibodeau-Beganny S, Sander JD, Winfrey RJ, Hirsh AS, Eichtinger M, Fu F, Porteus MH, Dobbs D, Voytas DF, Joung JK. Nat Protoc. 2006;1(3):1637-52. doi: 10.1038/nprot.2006.259 PubMed 17406455.
Backbone
  Vector backbone: pc3XB
  Backbone manufacturer: Modified Invitrogen pcDNA3
  Backbone size w/o insert (bp): 5400
  Vector type: Mammalian Expression
  Selectable markers: Neomycin (select with G418)
Growth in bacteria
  Bacterial resistance: Ampicillin, 100 μg/mL
  Growth temperature: 37°C
  Growth strain: XL1 Blue
  Copy number: High Copy
Gene/Insert
  Gene/Insert name: ZF14
  Insert size (bp): 90
  Cloning method: Restriction Enzyme; 5′ cloning site XbaI (not destroyed); 3′ cloning site BamHI (not destroyed)
  Sequencing primers: 5′ T7
Terms and licenses: Academic/Nonprofit Terms; Industry Terms: Not Available to Industry
Depositor comments: Part of the Zinc Finger Consortium Modular Assembly Kit v1.0. Finger protein sequence: PGEKPHICHIQGCGKVYGDRSALARHLRWH. Target DNA sequence: GTC. This zinc finger is derived from the Sangamo module set.
How to cite: pc3XB-ZF14 was a gift from Keith Joung (Addgene plasmid # 13113 ; http://n2t.net/addgene:13113 ; RRID:Addgene_13113)
