[The description below was written by a language model from this plasmid's Addgene catalogue record and pLannotate feature annotations shown in this document.]
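Description:
pc3XB-ZF14 is a mammalian expression plasmid built on pc3XB, a modified version of the pcDNA3 backbone, and serves as a module-archive clone in the Zinc Finger Consortium Modular Assembly Kit v1.0. It is maintained in E. coli as a high-copy plasmid through a ColE1/pUC-type origin with ampicillin selection (AmpR under its own bla promoter). It also carries an f1 origin for single-stranded DNA production. For selection in mammalian cells, an SV40 enhancer/early promoter drives the neomycin phosphotransferase gene, followed by an SV40 polyadenylation signal, giving G418 resistance.

The payload is ZF14, a roughly 90 bp insert encoding a single zinc finger module. The depositor describes it as derived from the Sangamo module set and recognising the DNA triplet GTC. It is cloned between XbaI and BamHI sites, both retained, downstream of the CMV immediate-early enhancer/promoter and a T7 promoter, and upstream of the bovine growth hormone polyadenylation signal. The automated annotation labels this region as a fragment of mouse Sp7. This most likely reflects homology between the finger and natural C2H2 zinc finger transcription factors rather than a true Sp7 insert. Similarly, the short HIV-1 LTR, ble, lacI and bom fragment calls appear to be backbone remnants or similarity hits, not functional elements.

The associated work covers engineering zinc finger nucleases by modular assembly. In that approach, single-finger modules such as this one are joined by restriction cloning into multi-finger arrays with a chosen DNA-binding specificity. The preserved flanking sites fit that use, although the record does not give the details of the assembly scheme.
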