Features (pLannotate 1.2.2; 20 found; start..end, strand, type, name):
     28..80      -  misc_feature   bom (fragment): basis of mobility region from pBR322
    235..614     +  enhancer       CMV enhancer: human cytomegalovirus immediate early enhancer
    615..818     +  promoter       CMV promoter: human cytomegalovirus (CMV) immediate early promoter
    814..847     +  LTR            5' LTR (truncated) (fragment): truncated 5' long terminal repeat (LTR) from HIV-1
    863..881     +  promoter       T7 promoter: promoter for bacteriophage T7 RNA polymerase
    930..1016    +  CDS            Sp7 (fragment): SP7_MOUSE - Also known as Osx. Experimental evidence at protein level: Swiss-Prot protein existence level 1. Transcriptional activator essential for osteoblast differentiation (PubMed:11792318, PubMed:17510056, PubMed:30026585). Binds to SP1 and EKLF consensus sequences and to other G/C-rich sequences (PubMed:11792318, PubMed:17510056). From Mus musculus (Mouse).
   1068..1292    +  polyA_signal   bGH poly(A) signal: bovine growth hormone polyadenylation signal
   1296..1317    +  promoter       SV40 promoter (fragment): SV40 enhancer and early promoter
   1338..1766    +  rep_origin     f1 ori (sequence partly withheld): f1 bacteriophage origin of replication; arrow indicates direction of (+) strand synthesis
   1780..2109    +  promoter       SV40 promoter: SV40 enhancer and early promoter
   2180..2971    +  CDS            neo: KKA2_KLEPN - Also known as kan, nptII. Experimental evidence at protein level: Swiss-Prot protein existence level 1. Resistance to kanamycin, neomycin, paromomycin, ribostamycin, butirosin and gentamicin B. From Klebsiella pneumoniae.
   2995..3153    +  CDS            ble (fragment): BLE_KLEPN - Experimental evidence at protein level: Swiss-Prot protein existence level 1. Binding protein with a strong affinity to the bleomycin family of antibiotics. Binds to CL990; an antimitotic-antibiotic compound. From Klebsiella pneumoniae.
   3148..3269    +  polyA_signal   SV40 poly(A) signal: SV40 polyadenylation signal
   3342..3358    -  protein_bind   lac operator: The lac repressor binds to the lac operator to inhibit transcription in E. coli. This inhibition can be relieved by adding lactose or isopropyl-β-D-thiogalactopyranoside (IPTG). lac repressor encoded by lacI
   3366..3396    -  promoter       lac promoter: promoter for the E. coli lac operon
   3411..3432    -  protein_bind   CAP binding site: CAP binding activates transcription in the presence of cAMP. E. coli catabolite activator protein
   3445..3537    -  CDS            lacI (fragment): lac repressor; lacI; The lac repressor binds to the lac operator to inhibit transcription in E. coli. This inhibition can be relieved by adding lactose or isopropyl-β-D-thiogalactopyranoside (IPTG).
   3720..4305    -  rep_origin     ori: high-copy-number ColE1/pMB1/pBR322/pUC origin of replication
   4476..5336    -  CDS            AmpR: β-lactamase; bla; confers resistance to ampicillin, carbenicillin, and related antibiotics
   5337..5441    -  promoter       AmpR promoter: bla
>Addgene plasmid #13113 | pc3XB-ZF14 | depositor full sequence | sequence record 7462 | Author sequence
GACGGATCGGGAGATCTCCCGATCCCCTATGGTGCACTCTCAGTACAATCTGCTCTGATGCCGCATAGTT
AAGCCAGTATCTGCTCCCTGCTTGTGTGTTGGAGGTCGCTGAGTAGTGCGCGAGCAAAATTTAAGCTACA
ACAAGGCAAGGCTTGACCGACAATTGCATGAAGAATCTGCTTAGGGTTAGGCGTTTTGCGCTGCTTCGCG
ATGTACGGGCCAGATATACGCGTTGACATTGATTATTGACTAGTTATTAATAGTAATCAATTACGGGGTC
ATTAGTTCATAGCCCATATATGGAGTTCCGCGTTACATAACTTACGGTAAATGGCCCGCCTGGCTGACCG
CCCAACGACCCCCGCCCATTGACGTCAATAATGACGTATGTTCCCATAGTAACGCCAATAGGGACTTTCC
ATTGACGTCAATGGGTGGAGTATTTACGGTAAACTGCCCACTTGGCAGTACATCAAGTGTATCATATGCC
AAGTACGCCCCCTATTGACGTCAATGACGGTAAATGGCCCGCCTGGCATTATGCCCAGTACATGACCTTA
TGGGACTTTCCTACTTGGCAGTACATCTACGTATTAGTCATCGCTATTACCATGGTGATGCGGTTTTGGC
AGTACATCAATGGGCGTGGATAGCGGTTTGACTCACGGGGATTTCCAAGTCTCCACCCCATTGACGTCAA
TGGGAGTTTGTTTTGGCACCAAAATCAACGGGACTTTCCAAAATGTCGTAACAACTCCGCCCCATTGACG
CAAATGGGCGGTAGGCGTGTACGGTGGGAGGTCTATATAAGCAGAGCTCTCTGGCTAACTAGAGAACCCA
CTGCTTACTGGCTTATCGAAATTAATACGACTCACTATAGGGAGACCCAAGCTGGCTAGCGTTTAAACGG
GCCCTCTAGACCCGGGGAGAAGCCGCATATTTGCCACATCCAAGGCTGTGGGAAGGTGTACGGCGATCGT
AGCGCACTGGCACGTCACTTGCGCTGGCATACCGGTGGATCCTCTGCACAGTAGTAAGCTTAAGTTTAAA
CCGCTGATCAGCCTCGACTGTGCCTTCTAGTTGCCAGCCATCTGTTGTTTGCCCCTCCCCCGTGCCTTCC
TTGACCCTGGAAGGTGCCACTCCCACTGTCCTTTCCTAATAAAATGAGGAAATTGCATCGCATTGTCTGA
GTAGGTGTCATTCTATTCTGGGGGGTGGGGTGGGGCAGGACAGCAAGGGGGAGGATTGGGAAGACAATAG
CAGGCATGCTGGGGATGCGGTGGGCTCTATGGCTTCTGAGGCGGAAAGAACCAGCTGGGGCTCTAGGGGG
TATCCCC
[124 nt withheld, positions 1338-1461]
C
[91 nt withheld, positions 1463-1553]
A
[49 nt withheld, positions 1555-1603]
CCTTTGACGTTGGAGTCCACGTTCTTT
[37 nt withheld, positions 1631-1667]
ACCCTATCTCGGTCTATTCTTTTGATTTATAAGGGATTTTGCCGATTTCGGCCTATTGGTTAAAAAATGA
GCTGATTTAACAAAAATTTAACGCGAATTAATTCTGTGGAATGTGTGTCAGTTAGGGTGTGGAAAGTCCC
CAGGCTCCCCAGCAGGCAGAAGTATGCAAAGCATGCATCTCAATTAGTCAGCAACCAGGTGTGGAAAGTC
CCCAGGCTCCCCAGCAGGCAGAAGTATGCAAAGCATGCATCTCAATTAGTCAGCAACCATAGTCCCGCCC
CTAACTCCGCCCATCCCGCCCCTAACTCCGCCCAGTTCCGCCCATTCTCCGCCCCATGGCTGACTAATTT
TTTTTATTTATGCAGAGGCCGAGGCCGCCTCTGCCTCTGAGCTATTCCAGAAGTAGTGAGGAGGCTTTTT
TGGAGGCCTAGGCTTTTGCAAAAAGCTCCCGGCCGGGAGCTTGTATATCCATTTTCGGATCTGATCAAGA
GACAGGATGAGGATCGTTTCGCATGATTGAACAAGATGGATTGCACGCAGGTTCTCCGGCCGCTTGGGTG
GAGAGGCTATTCGGCTATGACTGGGCACAACAGACAATCGGCTGCTCTGATGCCGCCGTGTTCCGGCTGT
CAGCGCAGGGGCGCCCGGTTCTTTTTGTCAAGACCGACCTGTCCGGTGCCCTGAATGAACTGCAGGACGA
GGCAGCGCGGCTATCGTGGCTGGCCACGACGGGCGTTCCTTGCGCAGCTGTGCTCGACGTTGTCACTGAA
GCGGGAAGGGACTGGCTGCTATTGGGCGAAGTGCCGGGGCAGGATCTCCTGTCATCTCACCTTGCTCCTG
CCGAGAAAGTATCCATCATGGCTGATGCAATGCGGCGGCTGCATACGCTTGATCCGGCTACCTGCCCATT
CGACCACCAAGCGAAACATCGCATCGAGCGAGCACGTACTCGGATGGAAGCCGGTCTTGTCGATCAGGAT
GATCTGGACGAAGAGCATCAGGGGCTCGCGCCAGCCGAACTGTTCGCCAGGCTCAAGGCGCGCATGCCCG
ACGGCGAGGATCTCGTCGTGACCCATGGCGATGCCTGCTTGCCGAATATCATGGTGGAAAATGGCCGCTT
TTCTGGATTCATCGACTGTGGCCGGCTGGGTGTGGCGGACCGCTATCAGGACATAGCGTTGGCTACCCGT
GATATTGCTGAAGAGCTTGGCGGCGAATGGGCTGACCGCTTCCTCGTGCTTTACGGTATCGCCGCTCCCG
ATTCGCAGCGCATCGCCTTCTATCGCCTTCTTGACGAGTTCTTCTGAGCGGGACTCTGGGGTTCGAAATG
ACCGACCAAGCGACGCCCAACCTGCCATCACGAGATTTCGATTCCACCGCCGCCTTCTATGAAAGGTTGG
GCTTCGGAATCGTTTTCCGGGACGCCGGCTGGATGATCCTCCAGCGCGGGGATCTCATGCTGGAGTTCTT
CGCCCACCCCAACTTGTTTATTGCAGCTTATAATGGTTACAAATAAAGCAATAGCATCACAAATTTCACA
AATAAAGCATTTTTTTCACTGCATTCTAGTTGTGGTTTGTCCAAACTCATCAATGTATCTTATCATGTCT
GTATACCGTCGACCTCTAGCTAGAGCTTGGCGTAATCATGGTCATAGCTGTTTCCTGTGTGAAATTGTTA
TCCGCTCACAATTCCACACAACATACGAGCCGGAAGCATAAAGTGTAAAGCCTGGGGTGCCTAATGAGTG
AGCTAACTCACATTAATTGCGTTGCGCTCACTGCCCGCTTTCCAGTCGGGAAACCTGTCGTGCCAGCTGC
ATTAATGAATCGGCCAACGCGCGGGGAGAGGCGGTTTGCGTATTGGGCGCTCTTCCGCTTCCTCGCTCAC
TGACTCGCTGCGCTCGGTCGTTCGGCTGCGGCGAGCGGTATCAGCTCACTCAAAGGCGGTAATACGGTTA
TCCACAGAATCAGGGGATAACGCAGGAAAGAACATGTGAGCAAAAGGCCAGCAAAAGGCCAGGAACCGTA
AAAAGGCCGCGTTGCTGGCGTTTTTCCATAGGCTCCGCCCCCCTGACGAGCATCACAAAAATCGACGCTC
AAGTCAGAGGTGGCGAAACCCGACAGGACTATAAAGATACCAGGCGTTTCCCCCTGGAAGCTCCCTCGTG
CGCTCTCCTGTTCCGACCCTGCCGCTTACCGGATACCTGTCCGCCTTTCTCCCTTCGGGAAGCGTGGCGC
TTTCTCATAGCTCACGCTGTAGGTATCTCAGTTCGGTGTAGGTCGTTCGCTCCAAGCTGGGCTGTGTGCA
CGAACCCCCCGTTCAGCCCGACCGCTGCGCCTTATCCGGTAACTATCGTCTTGAGTCCAACCCGGTAAGA
CACGACTTATCGCCACTGGCAGCAGCCACTGGTAACAGGATTAGCAGAGCGAGGTATGTAGGCGGTGCTA
CAGAGTTCTTGAAGTGGTGGCCTAACTACGGCTACACTAGAAGAACAGTATTTGGTATCTGCGCTCTGCT
GAAGCCAGTTACCTTCGGAAAAAGAGTTGGTAGCTCTTGATCCGGCAAACAAACCACCGCTGGTAGCGGT
TTTTTTGTTTGCAAGCAGCAGATTACGCGCAGAAAAAAAGGATCTCAAGAAGATCCTTTGATCTTTTCTA
CGGGGTCTGACGCTCAGTGGAACGAAAACTCACGTTAAGGGATTTTGGTCATGAGATTATCAAAAAGGAT
CTTCACCTAGATCCTTTTAAATTAAAAATGAAGTTTTAAATCAATCTAAAGTATATATGAGTAAACTTGG
TCTGACAGTTACCAATGCTTAATCAGTGAGGCACCTATCTCAGCGATCTGTCTATTTCGTTCATCCATAG
TTGCCTGACTCCCCGTCGTGTAGATAACTACGATACGGGAGGGCTTACCATCTGGCCCCAGTGCTGCAAT
GATACCGCGAGACCCACGCTCACCGGCTCCAGATTTATCAGCAATAAACCAGCCAGCCGGAAGGGCCGAG
CGCAGAAGTGGTCCTGCAACTTTATCCGCCTCCATCCAGTCTATTAATTGTTGCCGGGAAGCTAGAGTAA
GTAGTTCGCCAGTTAATAGTTTGCGCAACGTTGTTGCCATTGCTACAGGCATCGTGGTGTCACGCTCGTC
GTTTGGTATGGCTTCATTCAGCTCCGGTTCCCAACGATCAAGGCGAGTTACATGATCCCCCATGTTGTGC
AAAAAAGCGGTTAGCTCCTTCGGTCCTCCGATCGTTGTCAGAAGTAAGTTGGCCGCAGTGTTATCACTCA
TGGTTATGGCAGCACTGCATAATTCTCTTACTGTCATGCCATCCGTAAGATGCTTTTCTGTGACTGGTGA
GTACTCAACCAAGTCATTCTGAGAATAGTGTATGCGGCGACCGAGTTGCTCTTGCCCGGCGTCAATACGG
GATAATACCGCGCCACATAGCAGAACTTTAAAAGTGCTCATCATTGGAAAACGTTCTTCGGGGCGAAAAC
TCTCAAGGATCTTACCGCTGTTGAGATCCAGTTCGATGTAACCCACTCGTGCACCCAACTGATCTTCAGC
ATCTTTTACTTTCACCAGCGTTTCTGGGTGAGCAAAAACAGGAAGGCAAAATGCCGCAAAAAAGGGAATA
AGGGCGACACGGAAATGTTGAATACTCATACTCTTCCTTTTTCAATATTATTGAAGCATTTATCAGGGTT
ATTGTCTCATGAGCGGATACATATTTGAATGTATTTAGAAAAATAAACAAATAGGGGTTCCGCGCACATT
TCCCCGAAAAGTGCCACCTGACGTC
