>Addgene plasmid #13113 | pc3XB-ZF14 | addgene partial sequence | sequence record 19497 | CMV-F 5'-CGCAAATGGGCGGTAGGCGTG-3'
AGCTCTCTGGCTAACTAGAGAACCCACTGCTTACTGGCTTATCGAAATTAATACGACTCACTATAGGGAG
ACCCAAGCTGGCTAGCGTTTAAACGGGCCCTCTAGACCCGGGGAGAAGCCGCATATTTGCCACATCCAAG
GCTGTGGGAAGGTGTACGGCGATCGTAGCGCACTGGCACGTCACTTGCGCTGGCATACCGGTGGATCCTC
TGCACAGTAGTAAGCTTAAGTTTAAACCGCTGATCAGCCTCCACTGTGCCTTCTAGTTGCCAGCCATCTG
TTGTTTGCCCCTCCCCCGTGCCTTCCTTGACCCTGGAAGGTGCCACTCCCACTGTCCTTTCCTAATAAAA
TGAGGAAATTGCATCGCATTGTCTGAGTAGGTGTCATTCTATTCTGGGGGGTGGGGTGGGGCAGGACATC
AAGGGGGAGGATTGGGAAAACAATAGCAGGCATGCTGGGGATGCGGTGGGCTCTATGGCTTCTGAAGCGG
AAAGAAC
